Addgene plasmid #167241: pJBL7076
Purpose: constitutive cell-free expression of XylE enzyme
Depositing lab: Julius Lucks. Depositing organization: Northwestern University.
Backbone
  Vector backbone: pJL1
  Vector type: Synthetic Biology
Growth in bacteria
  Bacterial resistance: Kanamycin, 50 μg/mL
  Growth temperature: 37°C
  Growth strain: DH5alpha
  Copy number: High Copy
Gene/Insert
  Gene/Insert name: pT7-XylE
  Species: Other
  Cloning method: Gibson Cloning
Terms and licenses: Academic/Nonprofit Terms; Industry Terms: Not Available to Industry
How to cite: pJBL7076 was a gift from Julius Lucks (Addgene plasmid # 167241 ; http://n2t.net/addgene:167241 ; RRID:Addgene_167241)
