[The description below was written by a language model from this plasmid's Addgene catalogue record and pLannotate feature annotations shown in this document.]
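Description:
pJBL7076 is a compact synthetic-biology plasmid of about 2.7 kb, built on the pJL1 backbone, a minimal vector commonly used as a template for cell-free protein synthesis. It is propagated in E. coli from a high-copy ColE1/pUC-type origin of replication. Selection is with kanamycin, through an aph(3')-Ia aminoglycoside phosphotransferase gene that lies on the strand opposite to the expression cassette.

The payload, inserted by Gibson assembly, is a single T7-driven expression unit. A bacteriophage T7 promoter is followed by the efficient ribosome binding site from T7 gene 10, then the xylE coding sequence, which the annotation matches to the Pseudomonas putida protein, and finally a T7 terminator. XylE is catechol 2,3-dioxygenase, an enzyme that converts colourless catechol into a yellow ring-cleavage product, so it serves as a convenient colorimetric reporter that can be read by eye or by absorbance. No operator or other regulatory element is annotated between the promoter and the RBS, which fits the stated purpose of constitutive expression: transcription proceeds whenever T7 RNA polymerase is present in the reaction. The automated annotation also flags a short fragment resembling a T7 gene 10B-derived solubility tag between the xylE reading frame and the terminator. This hit is only a partial match, and the record does not say whether it is fused to the enzyme or simply reflects phage-derived backbone sequence upstream of the terminator.

According to the record, the plasmid is used for unregulated cell-free production of XylE. The record does not describe further applications.
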