Features (pLannotate 1.2.2; 7 found; start..end, strand, type, name):
     17..605     +  rep_origin     ori: high-copy-number ColE1/pMB1/pBR322/pUC origin of replication
    633..651     +  promoter       T7 promoter: promoter for bacteriophage T7 RNA polymerase
    683..705     +  RBS            RBS: efficient ribosome binding site from bacteriophage T7 gene 10 (Olins and Rangwala, 1989)
    713..1633    +  CDS            xylE: XYLE1_PSEPU - Experimental evidence at protein level: Swiss-Prot protein existence level 1. From Pseudomonas putida (Arthrobacter siderocapsulatus).
   1645..1694    +  CDS            SET1 (fragment): solubility-enhancement tag derived from T7 phage gene 10B
   1702..1749    +  terminator     T7 terminator: transcription terminator for bacteriophage T7 RNA polymerase
   1767..2582    -  CDS            KanR: aminoglycoside phosphotransferase; aph(3')-Ia; confers resistance to kanamycin in bacteria or G418 (Geneticin®) in eukaryotes
>Addgene plasmid #167241 | pJBL7076 | addgene full sequence | sequence record 331136 | Addgene NGS Result
AGATCAAAGGATCTTCTTGAGATCCTTTTTTTCTGCGCGTAATCTGCTGCTTGCAAACAAAAAAACCACC
GCTACCAGCGGTGGTTTGTTTGCCGGATCAAGAGCTACCAACTCTTTTTCCGAAGGTAACTGGCTTCAGC
AGAGCGCAGATACCAAATACTGTTCTTCTAGTGTAGCCGTAGTTAGGCCACCACTTCAAGAACTCTGTAG
CACCGCCTACATACCTCGCTCTGCTAATCCTGTTACCAGTGGCTGCTGCCAGTGGCGATAAGTCGTGTCT
TACCGGGTTGGACTCAAGACGATAGTTACCGGATAAGGCGCAGCGGTCGGGCTGAACGGGGGGTTCGTGC
ACACAGCCCAGCTTGGAGCGAACGACCTACACCGAACTGAGATACCTACAGCGTGAGCTATGAGAAAGCG
CCACGCTTCCCGAAGGGAGAAAGGCGGACAGGTATCCGGTAAGCGGCAGGGTCGGAACAGGAGAGCGCAC
GAGGGAGCTTCCAGGGGGAAACGCCTGGTATCTTTATAGTCCTGTCGGGTTTCGCCACCTCTGACTTGAG
CGTCGATTTTTGTGATGCTCGTCAGGGGGGCGGAGCCTATGGAAAAACGCCAGCAACGCGATCCCGCGAA
ATTAATACGACTCACTATAGGGAGACCACAACGGTTTCCCTCTAGAAATAATTTTGTTTAACTTTAAGAA
GGAGATATACATATGAACAAAGGTGTAATGCGACCGGGCCATGTGCAGCTGCGTGTACTGGACATGAGCA
AGGCCCTGGAACACTACGTCGAGTTGCTGGGCCTGATCGAGATGGACCGTGACGACCAGGGCCGTGTCTA
TCTGAAGGCTTGGACCGAAGTGGATAAGTTTTCCCTGGTGCTACGCGAGGCTGACGAGCCGGGCATGGAT
TTTATGGGTTTCAAGGTTGTGGATGAGGATGCTCTCCGGCAACTGGAGCGGGATCTGATGGCATATGGCT
GTGCCGTTGAGCAGCTACCCGCAGGTGAACTGAACAGTTGTGGCCGGCGCGTGCGCTTCCAGGCCCCCTC
CGGGCATCACTTCGAGTTGTATGCAGACAAGGAATATACTGGAAAGTGGGGTTTGAATGACGTCAATCCC
GAGGCATGGCCGCGCGATCTGAAAGGTATGGCGGCTGTGCGTTTCGACCACGCCCTCATGTATGGCGACG
AATTGCCGGCGACCTATGACCTGTTCACCAAGGTGCTCGGTTTCTATCTGGCCGAACAGGTGCTGGACGA
AAATGGCACGCGCGTCGCCCAGTTTCTCAGTCTGTCGACCAAGGCCCACGACGTGGCCTTCATTCACCAT
CCGGAAAAAGGCCGCCTCCATCATGTGTCCTTCCACCTCGAAACCTGGGAAGACTTGCTTCGCGCCGCCG
ACCTGATCTCCATGACCGACACATCTATCGATATCGGCCCAACCCGCCACGGCCTCACTCACGGCAAGAC
CATCTACTTCTTCGACCCGTCCGGTAACCGCAACGAAGTGTTCTGCGGGGGAGATTACAACTACCCGGAC
CACAAACCGGTGACCTGGACCACCGACCAGCTGGGCAAGGCGATCTTTTACCACGACCGCATTCTCAACG
AACGATTCATGACCGTGCTGACCTAAGTCGACCGGCTGCTAACAAAGCCCGAAAGGAAGCTGAGTTGGCT
GCTGCCACCGCTGAGCAATAACTAGCATAACCCCTTGGGGCCTCTAAACGGGTCTTGAGGGGTTTTTTGC
TGAAAGCCAATTCTGATTAGAAAAACTCATCGAGCATCAAATGAAACTGCAATTTATTCATATCAGGATT
ATCAATACCATATTTTTGAAAAAGCCGTTTCTGTAATGAAGGAGAAAACTCACCGAGGCAGTTCCATAGG
ATGGCAAGATCCTGGTATCGGTCTGCGATTCCGACTCGTCCAACATCAATACAACCTATTAATTTCCCCT
CGTCAAAAATAAGGTTATCAAGTGAGAAATCACCATGAGTGACGACTGAATCCGGTGAGAATGGCAAAAG
CTTATGCATTTCTTTCCAGACTTGTTCAACAGGCCAGCCATTACGCTCGTCATCAAAATCACTCGCATCA
ACCAAACCGTTATTCATTCGTGATTGCGCCTGAGCGAGACGAAATACGCGATCGCTGTTAAAAGGACAAT
TACAAACAGGAATCGAATGCAACCGGCGCAGGAACACTGCCAGCGCATCAACAATATTTTCACCTGAATC
AGGATATTCTTCTAATACCTGGAATGCTGTTTTCCCGGGGATCGCAGTGGTGAGTAACCATGCATCATCA
GGAGTACGGATAAAATGCTTGATGGTCGGAAGAGGCATAAATTCCGTCAGCCAGTTTAGTCTGACCATCT
CATCTGTAACATCATTGGCAACGCTACCTTTGCCATGTTTCAGAAACAACTCTGGCGCATCGGGCTTCCC
ATACAATCGATAGATTGTCGCACCTGATTGCCCGACATTATCGCGAGCCCATTTATACCCATATAAATCA
GCATCCATGTTGGAATTTAATCGCGGCTTCGAGCAAGACGTTTCCCGTTGAATATGGCTCATAACACCCC
TTGTATTACTGTTTATGTAAGCAGACAGTTTTATTGTTCATGATGATATATTTTTATCTTGTGCAATGTA
ACATCAGAGATTTTGAGACACAACGTG
